>Addgene plasmid #130724 | pMSCVbsd-PPARD-WT | addgene full sequence | sequence record 255297 | Addgene NGS Result
AATGAAAGACCCCACCTGTAGGTTTGGCAAGCTAGCTTAAGTAACGCCATTTTGCAAGGCATGGAAAATA
CATAACTGAGAATAGAGAAGTTCAGATCAAGGTTAGGAACAGAGAGACAGCAGAATATGGGCCAAACAGG
ATATCTGTGGTAAGCAGTTCCTGCCCCGGCTCAGGGCCAAGAACAGATGGTCCCCAGATGCGGTCCCGCC
CTCAGCAGTTTCTAGAGAACCATCAGATGTTTCCAGGGTGCCCCAAGGACCTGAAATGACCCTGTGCCTT
ATTTGAACTAACCAATCAGTTCGCTTCTCGCTTCTGTTCGCGCGCTTCTGCTCCCCGAGCTCAATAAAAG
AGCCCACAACCCCTCACTCGGCGCGCCAGTCCTCCGATAGACTGCGTCGCCCGGGTACCCGTATTCCCAA
TAAAGCCTCTTGCTGTTTGCATCCGAATCGTGGACTCGCTGATCCTTGGGAGGGTCTCCTCAGATTGATT
GACTGCCCACCTCGGGGGTCTTTCATTTGGAGGTTCCACCGAGATTTGGAGACCCCTGCCCAGGGACCAC
CGACCCCCCCGCCGGGAGGTAAGCTGGCCAGCGGTCGTTTCGTGTCTGTCTCTGTCTTTGTGCGTGTTTG
TGCCGGCATCTAATGTTTGCGCCTGCGTCTGTACTAGTTAGCTAACTAGCTCTGTATCTGGCGGACCCGT
GGTGGAACTGACGAGTTCTGAACACCCGGCCGCAACCCTGGGAGACGTCCCAGGGACTTTGGGGGCCGTT
TTTGTGGCCCGACCTGAGGAAGGGAGTCGATGTGGAATCCGACCCCGTCAGGATATGTGGTTCTGGTAGG
AGACGAGAACCTAAAACAGTTCCCGCCTCCGTCTGAATTTTTGCTTTCGGTTTGGAACCGAAGCCGCGCG
TCTTGTCTGCTGCAGCGCTGCAGCATCGTTCTGTGTTGTCTCTGTCTGACTGTGTTTCTGTATTTGTCTG
AAAATTAGGGCCAGACTGTTACCACTCCCTTAAGTTTGACCTTAGGTCACTGGAAAGATGTCGAGCGGAT
CGCTCACAACCAGTCGGTAGATGTCAAGAAGAGACGTTGGGTTACCTTCTGCTCTGCAGAATGGCCAACC
TTTAACGTCGGATGGCCGCGAGACGGCACCTTTAACCGAGACCTCATCACCCAGGTTAAGATCAAGGTCT
TTTCACCTGGCCCGCATGGACACCCAGACCAGGTCCCCTACATCGTGACCTGGGAAGCCTTGGCTTTTGA
CCCCCCTCCCTGGGTCAAGCCCTTTGTACACCCTAAGCCTCCGCCTCCTCTTCCTCCATCCGCCCCGTCT
CTCCCCCTTGAACCTCCTCGTTCGACCCCGCCTCGATCCTCCCTTTATCCAGCCCTCACTCCTTCTCTAG
GCGCCGGAATTAGATCCACTAGTAACGGCCGCCAGTGTGCTGGAATTCGCCCTTAGGTGTGGCGCCGAGG
GGAGATCAGCCATGGAGCAGCCACAGGAGGAAGCCCCTGAGGTCCGGGAAGAGGAGGAGAAAGAGGAAGT
GGCAGAGGCAGAAGGAGCCCCAGAGCTCAATGGGGGACCACAGCATGCACTTCCTTCCAGCAGCTACACA
GACCTCTCCCGGAGCTCCTCGCCACCCTCACTGCTGGACCAACTGCAGATGGGCTGTGACGGGGCCTCAT
GCGGCAGCCTCAACATGGAGTGCCGGGTGTGCGGGGACAAGGCATCGGGCTTCCACTACGGTGTTCATGC
ATGTGAGGGGTGCAAGGGCTTCTTCCGTCGTACGATCCGCATGAAGCTGGAGTACGAGAAGTGTGAGCGC
AGCTGCAAGATTCAGAAGAAGAACCGCAACAAGTGCCAGTACTGCCGCTTCCAGAAGTGCCTGGCACTGG
GCATGTCACACAACGCTATCCGTTTTGGTCGGATGCCGGAGGCTGAGAAGAGGAAGCTGGTGGCAGGGCT
GACTGCAAACGAGGGGAGCCAGTACAACCCACAGGTGGCCGACCTGAAGGCCTTCTCCAAGCACATCTAC
AATGCCTACCTGAAAAACTTCAACATGACCAAAAAGAAGGCCCGCAGCATCCTCACCGGCAAAGCCAGCC
ACACGGCGCCCTTTGTGATCCACGACATCGAGACATTGTGGCAGGCAGAGAAGGGGCTGGTGTGGAAGCA
GTTGGTGAATGGCCTGCCTCCCTACAAGGAGATCAGCGTGCACGTCTTCTACCGCTGCCAGTGCACCACA
GTGGAGACCGTGCGGGAGCTCACTGAGTTCGCCAAGAGCATCCCCAGCTTCAGCAGCCTCTTCCTCAACG
ACCAGGTTACCCTTCTCAAGTATGGCGTGCACGAGGCCATCTTCGCCATGCTGGCCTCTATCGTCAACAA
GGACGGGCTGCTGGTAGCCAACGGCAGTGGCTTTGTCACCCGTGAGTTCCTGCGCAGCCTCCGCAAACCC
TTCAGTGATATCATTGAGCCTAAGTTTGAATTTGCTGTCAAGTTCAACGCCCTGGAACTTGATGACAGTG
ACCTGGCCCTATTCATTGCGGCCATCATTCTGTGTGGAGACCGGCCAGGCCTCATGAACGTTCCACGGGT
GGAGGCTATCCAGGACACCATCCTGCGTGCCCTCGAATTCCACCTGCAGGCCAACCACCCTGATGCCCAG
TACCTCTTCCCCAAGCTGCTGCAGAAGATGGCTGACCTGCGGCAACTGGTCACCGAGCACGCCCAGATGA
TGCAGCGGATCAAGAAGACCGAAACCGAGACCTCGCTGCACCCTCTGCTCCAGGAGATCTACAAGGACAT
GTACTAACGGCGGCACCCAGGCCTCCCTGCAGACTCCAATGGGGCCAGCACTGGAGGGGCCCACCCACAT
GACTTTTCCATTGACCAGCTCTCAAGGGCGAATTCTGCAGATATCCATCACACTGGCGGCCGCTCGAGGT
TAACGAATTCTACCGGGTAGGGGAGGCGCTTTTCCCAAGGCAGTCTGGAGCATGCGCTTTAGCAGCCCCG
CTGGGCACTTGGCGCTACACAAGTGGCCTCTGGCCTCGCACACATTCCACATCCACCGGTAGGCGCCAAC
CGGCTCCGTTCTTTGGTGGCCCCTTCGCGCCACCTTCTACTCCTCCCCTAGTCAGGAAGTTCCCCCCCGC
CCCGCAGCTCGCGTCGTGCAGGACGTGACAAATGGAAGTAGCACGTCTCACTAGTCTCGTGCAGATGGAC
AGCACCGCTGAGCAATGGAAGCGGGTAGGCCTTTGGGGCAGCGGCCAATAGCAGCTTTGCTCCTTCGCTT
TCTGGGCTCAGAGGCTGGGAAGGGGTGGGTCCGGGGGCGGGCTCAGGGGCGGGCTCAGGGGCGGGGCGGG
CGCCCGAAGGTCCTCCGGAGGCCCGGCATTCTGCACGCTTCAAAAGCGCACGTCTGCCGCGCTGTTCTCC
TCTTCCTCATCTCCGGGCCTTTCGACCTGCAGCCCAAGCTTACCATGGCCAAGCCTTTGTCTCAAGAAGA
ATCCACCCTCATTGAAAGAGCAACGGCTACAATCAACAGCATCCCCATCTCTGAAGACTACAGCGTCGCC
AGCGCAGCTCTCTCTAGCGACGGCCGCATCTTCACTGGTGTCAATGTATATCATTTTACTGGGGGACCTT
GTGCAGAACTCGTGGTGCTGGGCACTGCTGCTGCTGCGGCAGCTGGCAACCTGACTTGTATCGTCGCGAT
CGGAAATGAGAACAGGGGCATCTTGAGCCCCTGCGGACGGTGCCGACAGGTGCTTCTCGATCTGCATCCT
GGGATCAAAGCCATAGTGAAGGACAGTGATGGACAGCCGACGGCAGTTGGGATTCGTGAATTGCTGCCCT
CTGGTTATGTGTGGGAGGGCTAATCGATAAAATAAAAGATTTTATTTAGTCTCCAGAAAAAGGGGGGAAT
GAAAGACCCCACCTGTAGGTTTGGCAAGCTAGAGAACCATCAGATGTTTCCAGGGTGCCCCAAGGACCTG
AAATGACCCTGTGCCTTATTTGAACTAACCAATCAGTTCGCTTCTCGCTTCTGTTCGCGCGCTTCTGCTC
CCCGAGCTCAATAAAAGAGCCCACAACCCCTCACTCGGCGCGCCAGTCCTCCGATAGACTGCGTCGCCCG
GGTACCCGTGTATCCAATAAACCCTCTTGCAGTTGCATCCGACTTGTGGTCTCGCTGTTCCTTGGGAGGG
TCTCCTCTGAGTGATTGACTACCCGTCAGCGGGGGTCTTTCATGGGTAACAGTTTCTTGAAGTTGGAGAA
CAACATTCTGAGGGTAGGAGTCGAATATTAAGTAATCCTGACTCAATTAGCCACTGTTTTGAATCCACAT
ACTCCAATACTCCTGAAATAGTTCATTATGGACAGCGCAGAAAGAGCTGGGGAGAATTGTGAAATTGTTA
TCCGCTCACAATTCCACACAACATACGAGCCGGAAGCATAAAGTGTAAAGCCTGGGGTGCCTAATGAGTG
AGCTAACTCACATTAATTGCGTTGCGCTCACTGCCCGCTTTCCAGTCGGGAAACCTGTCGTGCCAGCTGC
ATTAATGAATCGGCCAACGCGCGGGGAGAGGCGGTTTGCGTATTGGGCGCTCTTCCGCTTCCTCGCTCAC
TGACTCGCTGCGCTCGGTCGTTCGGCTGCGGCGAGCGGTATCAGCTCACTCAAAGGCGGTAATACGGTTA
TCCACAGAATCAGGGGATAACGCAGGAAAGAACATGTGAGCAAAAGGCCAGCAAAAGGCCAGGAACCGTA
AAAAGGCCGCGTTGCTGGCGTTTTTCCATAGGCTCCGCCCCCCTGACGAGCATCACAAAAATCGACGCTC
AAGTCAGAGGTGGCGAAACCCGACAGGACTATAAAGATACCAGGCGTTTCCCCCTGGAAGCTCCCTCGTG
CGCTCTCCTGTTCCGACCCTGCCGCTTACCGGATACCTGTCCGCCTTTCTCCCTTCGGGAAGCGTGGCGC
TTTCTCATAGCTCACGCTGTAGGTATCTCAGTTCGGTGTAGGTCGTTCGCTCCAAGCTGGGCTGTGTGCA
CGAACCCCCCGTTCAGCCCGACCGCTGCGCCTTATCCGGTAACTATCGTCTTGAGTCCAACCCGGTAAGA
CACGACTTATCGCCACTGGCAGCAGCCACTGGTAACAGGATTAGCAGAGCGAGGTATGTAGGCGGTGCTA
CAGAGTTCTTGAAGTGGTGGCCTAACTACGGCTACACTAGAAGAACAGTATTTGGTATCTGCGCTCTGCT
GAAGCCAGTTACCTTCGGAAAAAGAGTTGGTAGCTCTTGATCCGGCAAACAAACCACCGCTGGTAGCGGT
GGTTTTTTTGTTTGCAAGCAGCAGATTACGCGCAGAAAAAAAGGATCTCAAGAAGATCCTTTGATCTTTT
CTACGGGGTCTGACGCTCAGTGGAACGAAAACTCACGTTAAGGGATTTTGGTCATGAGATTATCAAAAAG
GATCTTCACCTAGATCCTTTTAAATTAAAAATGAAGTTTTAAATCAATCTAAAGTATATATGAGTAAACT
TGGTCTGACAGTTACCAATGCTTAATCAGTGAGGCACCTATCTCAGCGATCTGTCTATTTCGTTCATCCA
TAGTTGCCTGACTCCCCGTCGTGTAGATAACTACGATACGGGAGGGCTTACCATCTGGCCCCAGTGCTGC
AATGATACCGCGAGACCCACGCTCACCGGCTCCAGATTTATCAGCAATAAACCAGCCAGCCGGAAGGGCC
GAGCGCAGAAGTGGTCCTGCAACTTTATCCGCCTCCATCCAGTCTATTAATTGTTGCCGGGAAGCTAGAG
TAAGTAGTTCGCCAGTTAATAGTTTGCGCAACGTTGTTGCCATTGCTACAGGCATCGTGGTGTCACGCTC
GTCGTTTGGTATGGCTTCATTCAGCTCCGGTTCCCAACGATCAAGGCGAGTTACATGATCCCCCATGTTG
TGCAAAAAAGCGGTTAGCTCCTTCGGTCCTCCGATCGTTGTCAGAAGTAAGTTGGCCGCAGTGTTATCAC
TCATGGTTATGGCAGCACTGCATAATTCTCTTACTGTCATGCCATCCGTAAGATGCTTTTCTGTGACTGG
TGAGTACTCAACCAAGTCATTCTGAGAATAGTGTATGCGGCGACCGAGTTGCTCTTGCCCGGCGTCAATA
CGGGATAATACCGCGCCACATAGCAGAACTTTAAAAGTGCTCATCATTGGAAAACGTTCTTCGGGGCGAA
AACTCTCAAGGATCTTACCGCTGTTGAGATCCAGTTCGATGTAACCCACTCGTGCACCCAACTGATCTTC
AGCATCTTTTACTTTCACCAGCGTTTCTGGGTGAGCAAAAACAGGAAGGCAAAATGCCGCAAAAAAGGGA
ATAAGGGCGACACGGAAATGTTGAATACTCATACTCTTCCTTTTTCAATATTATTGAAGCATTTATCAGG
GTTATTGTCTCATGAGCGGATACATATTTGAATGTATTTAGAAAAATAAACAAATAGGGGTTCCGCGCAC
ATTTCCCCGAAAAGTGCCACCTGACGTCTAAGAAACCATTATTATCATGACATTAACCTATAAAAATAGG
CGTATCACGAGGCCCTTTCGTCTCGCGCGTTTCGGTGATGACGGTGAAAACCTCTGACACATGCAGCTCC
CGGAGACGGTCACAGCTTGTCTGTAAGCGGATGCCGGGAGCAGACAAGCCCGTCAGGGCGCGTCAGCGGG
TGTTGGCGGGTGTCGGGGCTGGCTTAACTATGCGGCATCAGAGCAGATTGTACTGAGAGTGCACCATATG
CGGTGTGAAATACCGCACAGATGCGTAAGGAGAAAATACCGCATCAGGCGCCATTCGCCATTCAGGCTGC
GCAACTGTTGGGAAGGGCGATCGGTGCGGGCCTCTTCGCTATTACGCCAGCTGGCGAAAGGGGGATGTGC
TGCAAGGCGATTAAGTTGGGTAACGCCAGGGTTTTCCCAGTCACGACGTTGTAAAACGACGGCGCAAGGA
ATGGTGCATGCAAGGAGATGGCGCCCAACAGTCCCCCGGCCACGGGGCCTGCCACCATACCCACGCCGAA
ACAAGCGCTCATGAGCCCGAAGTGGCGAGCCCGATCTTCCCCATCGGTGATGTCGGCGATATAGGCGCCA
GCAACCGCACCTGTGGCGCCGGTGATGCCGGCCACGATGCGTCCGGCGTAGAGGCGATTAGTCCAATTTG
TTAAAGACAGGATATCAGTGGTCCAGGCTCTAGTTTTGACTCAACAATATCACCAGCTGAAGCCTATAGA
GTACGAGCCATAGATAAAATAAAAGATTTTATTTAGTCTCCAGAAAAAGGGGGG
Features (pLannotate 1.2.2; 20 found; start..end, strand, type, name):
      1..517     +  LTR            5' LTR: 5' long terminal repeat from murine embryonic stem cell virus
    581..922     +  misc_feature   MESV Ψ: packaging signal of murine embryonic stem cell virus
    989..1405    +  CDS            gag (truncated): truncated Moloney murine leukemia virus (MMLV) gag gene lacking the start codon
   1482..2804    +  CDS            PPARD: PPARD_HUMAN - Also known as NR1C2, PPARB. Experimental evidence at protein level: Swiss-Prot protein existence level 1. Ligand-activated transcription factor. Receptor that binds peroxisome proliferators such as hypolipidemic drugs and fatty acids. Has a preference for poly-unsaturated fatty acids, such as gamma- linoleic acid and eicosapentanoic acid. Once activated by a ligand, the receptor binds to promoter elements of target genes. Regulates the peroxisomal beta-oxidation pathway of fatty acids. Functions as transcription activator for the acyl-CoA oxidase gene. Decreases expression of NPC
   2955..3454    +  promoter       PGK promoter: mouse phosphoglycerate kinase 1 promoter
   3475..3873    +  CDS            BSD: blasticidin S deaminase; Aspergillus terreus BSD; confers resistance to blasticidin
   3918..3952    +  LTR            3' LTR (ΔU3) (fragment): self-inactivating 3' long terminal repeat (LTR) from Moloney murine leukemia virus
   3949..4243    +  LTR            3' LTR (ΔU3) (fragment): self-inactivating 3' long terminal repeat (LTR) from Moloney murine leukemia virus
   4405..4421    -  protein_bind   lac operator: The lac repressor binds to the lac operator to inhibit transcription in E. coli. This inhibition can be relieved by adding lactose or isopropyl-β-D-thiogalactopyranoside (IPTG). lac repressor encoded by lacI
   4429..4459    -  promoter       lac promoter: promoter for the E. coli lac operon
   4474..4495    -  protein_bind   CAP binding site: CAP binding activates transcription in the presence of cAMP. E. coli catabolite activator protein
   4508..4600    -  CDS            lacI (fragment): lac repressor; lacI; The lac repressor binds to the lac operator to inhibit transcription in E. coli. This inhibition can be relieved by adding lactose or isopropyl-β-D-thiogalactopyranoside (IPTG).
   4783..5371    -  rep_origin     ori: high-copy-number ColE1/pMB1/pBR322/pUC origin of replication
   5542..6402    -  CDS            AmpR: β-lactamase; bla; confers resistance to ampicillin, carbenicillin, and related antibiotics
   6403..6507    -  promoter       AmpR promoter: bla
   6602..6637    +  CDS            rop (fragment): Rop protein, which maintains plasmids at low copy number; rop
   6739..6838    +  misc_feature   bom (fragment): basis of mobility region from pBR322
   6844..6993    -  CDS            lacZα (fragment): LacZα fragment of β-galactosidase; lacZ fragment
   6993..7194    -  CDS            TcR (fragment): tetracycline efflux protein; tet; confers resistance to tetracycline
   7195..7293    +  CDS            env (fragment): murine leukemia virus gPr80 envelope polyprotein precursor; env; proteolytically cleaved into gp70SU and p15TM subunits
