[The description below was written by a language model from this plasmid's Addgene catalogue record and pLannotate feature annotations shown in this document.]
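Description:
pMSCVbsd-PPARD-WT is a 7,334-nt gammaretroviral expression vector built on the pMSCVbsd backbone, a murine stem cell virus-type transfer plasmid carrying a blasticidin marker. It delivers wild-type human PPARD cDNA into mammalian cells by retroviral transduction. In bacteria it is maintained through a high-copy ColE1/pUC-type origin and selected with ampicillin via the β-lactamase gene and its own promoter. The backbone also contains short non-functional remnants of lacI, lacZα, rop, bom, the tetracycline resistance gene and viral env, along with a lac promoter/operator segment. These are cloning leftovers rather than working parts.

The proviral region begins with the 5′ LTR of murine embryonic stem cell virus, followed by the Ψ packaging signal and a truncated gag segment lacking its start codon, which together support efficient encapsidation of the genomic RNA in packaging cells. The PPARD coding sequence lies immediately downstream, cloned between a destroyed BglII site and a retained XhoI site. No separate promoter is annotated upstream of it, so it is presumably transcribed from the 5′ LTR. PPARD (also called NR1C2 or PPARβ/δ) is a ligand-activated nuclear receptor that binds fatty acids and regulates target gene transcription. No epitope tag is recorded. Downstream, an internal mouse PGK promoter drives blasticidin S deaminase, allowing selection of transduced cells. The cassette ends in the 3′ LTR, which the automated annotation matches only as fragments of a ΔU3 Moloney LTR, so the record does not establish whether it is actually self-inactivating.

The construct is suited to making cell populations that stably express wild-type PPARD, for example to study PPARβ/δ-dependent transcriptional regulation. The "WT" in the name suggests it may serve as a reference alongside variant versions, though the record does not describe any.
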