Addgene plasmid #130724: pMSCVbsd-PPARD-WT
Purpose: Vector encoding PPARD cDNA for retroviral transduction
Depositing lab: Till Adhikary. Depositing organization: Philipps-Universitaet Marburg. Publication: PPARbeta/delta recruits NCOR and regulates transcription reinitiation of ANGPTL4. Legrand N, Bretscher CL, Zielke S, Wilke B, Daude M, Fritz B, Diederich WE, Adhikary T. Nucleic Acids Res. 2019 Oct 10;47(18):9573-9591. doi: 10.1093/nar/gkz685. PubMed 31428774.
Backbone
  Vector backbone: pMSCVbsd
  Vector type: Retroviral
  Selectable markers: Blasticidin
Growth in bacteria
  Bacterial resistance: Ampicillin, 100 μg/mL
  Growth temperature: 37°C
  Growth strain: NEB Stable
  Copy number: High Copy
Gene/Insert
  Gene/Insert name: PPARD
  Species: H. sapiens (human)
  Entrez Gene: PPARD (a.k.a. FAAR, NR1C2, NUC1, NUCI, NUCII, PPARB)
  Cloning method: Restriction Enzyme; 5′ cloning site BglII (destroyed during cloning); 3′ cloning site XhoI (not destroyed)
  Sequencing primers: 5′ pMSCVseqfw (CCCTTGAACCTCCTCGTTCGACC); 3′ pMSCVseqrv (GAGACGTGCTACTTCCATTTGTC)
Terms and licenses: Academic/Nonprofit Terms; Industry Terms: Not Available to Industry
Depositor comments: Please visit https://www.biorxiv.org/content/10.1101/525576v2 for BioRxiv preprint.
How to cite: pMSCVbsd-PPARD-WT was a gift from Till Adhikary (Addgene plasmid # 130724 ; http://n2t.net/addgene:130724 ; RRID:Addgene_130724)
